>Addgene plasmid #51867 | DCBL-bio-His | depositor full sequence | sequence record 79763 | DCBL-bio-His sequence 8062 bps
GTCGACCTCCATCACGGCCTATAAGAGTGAGGGGGAGTCAGCGGAGTTCTCCTTCCCACTCAACCTTGGA
GAGGAAAGCCTGCAGGGAGAGTTGAGATGGAAGGCAGAGAAGGCTCCTTCTTCCCAGTCCTGGATCACCT
TCTCCCTAAAGAACCAAAAGGTGTCTGTGCAGAAGTCTACTAGCAACCCCAAGTTCCAGCTGTCCGAAAC
GCTCCCACTCACCCTTCAGATACCCCAGGTCTCCCTTCAGTTTGCTGGTTCTGGCAACCTGACCCTGACT
CTGGACAGAGGGATACTGTATCAGGAAGTGAACCTGGTGGTGATGAAAGTGACTCAGCCCGACAGCAACA
CTTTGACCTGTGAGGTGATGGGACCCACCTCACCCAAGATGAGACTGATCTTGAAGCAGGAGAATCAGGA
GGCCAGGGTCTCCAGGCAGGAGAAAGTGATTCAAGTGCAGGCCCCTGAAGCAGGGGTGTGGCAATGTCTA
CTGAGTGAAGGTGAAGAGGTCAAGATGGACTCCAAGATCCAGGTTTTATCCAAAGGGTTGAATTCCGGCA
GCCTGCACCACATCCTGGACGCCCAGAAGATGCTGTGGAACCACAGGGACAGGAACCTGCCTCCTCTGGC
CCCTCTGGGCCCCCACCACCATCACCACCATTGAGTCTAGACACGTGATTAATTAAGGATCCCCCGACCT
CGACCTCTGGCTAATAAAGGAAATTTATTTTCATTGCAATAGTGTGTTGGAATTTTTTGTGTCTCTCACT
CGGAAGGACATATGGGAGGGCAAATCATTTGGTCGAGATCCCTCGGAGATCTCTAGCTAGAGGATCGATC
CCCGCCCCGGACGAACTAAACCTGACTACGACATCTCTGCCCCTTCTTCGCGGGGCAGTGCATGTAATCC
CTTCAGTTGGTTGGTACAACTTGCCAACTGGGCCCTGTTCCACATGTGACACGGGGGGGGACCAAACACA
AAGGGGTTCTCTGACTGTAGTTGACATCCTTATAAATGGATGTGCACATTTGCCAACACTGAGTGGCTTT
CATCCTGGAGCAGACTTTGCAGTCTGTGGACTGCAACACAACATTGCCTTTATGTGTAACTCTTGGCTGA
AGCTCTTACACCAATGCTGGGGGACATGTACCTCCCAGGGGCCCAGGAAGACTACGGGAGGCTACACCAA
CGTCAATCAGAGGGGCCTGTGTAGCTACCGATAAGCGGACCCTCAAGAGGGCATTAGCAATAGTGTTTAT
AAGGCCCCCTTGTTAACCCTAAACGGGTAGCATATGCTTCCCGGGTAGTAGTATATACTATCCAGACTAA
CCCTAATTCAATAGCATATGTTACCCAACGGGAAGCATATGCTATCGAATTAGGGTTAGTAAAAGGGTCC
TAAGGAACAGCGATATCTCCCACCCCATGAGCTGTCACGGTTTTATTTACATGGGGTCAGGATTCCACGA
GGGTAGTGAACCATTTTAGTCACAAGGGCAGTGGCTGAAGATCAAGGAGCGGGCAGTGAACTCTCCTGAA
TCTTCGCCTGCTTCTTCATTCTCCTTCGTTTAGCTAATAGAATAACTGCTGAGTTGTGAACAGTAAGGTG
TATGTGAGGTGCTCGAAAACAAGGTTTCAGGTGACGCCCCCAGAATAAAATTTGGACGGGGGGTTCAGTG
GTGGCATTGTGCTATGACACCAATATAACCCTCACAAACCCCTTGGGCAATAAATACTAGTGTAGGAATG
AAACATTCTGAATATCTTTAACAATAGAAATCCATGGGGTGGGGACAAGCCGTAAAGACTGGATGTCCAT
CTCACACGAATTTATGGCTATGGGCAACACATAATCCTAGTGCAATATGATACTGGGGTTATTAAGATGT
GTCCCAGGCAGGGACCAAGACAGGTGAACCATGTTGTTACACTCTATTTGTAACAAGGGGAAAGAGAGTG
GACGCCGACAGCAGCGGACTCCACTGGTTGTCTCTAACACCCCCGAAAATTAAACGGGGCTCCACGCCAA
TGGGGCCCATAAACAAAGACAAGTGGCCACTCTTTTTTTTGAAATTGTGGAGTGGGGGCACGCGTCAGCC
CCCACACGCCGCCCTGCGGTTTTGGACTGTAAAATAAGGGTGTAATAACTTGGCTGATTGTAACCCCGCT
AACCACTGCGGTCAAACCACTTGCCCACAAAACCACTAATGGCACCCCGGGGAATACCTGCATAAGTAGG
TGGGCGGGCCAAGATAGGGGCGCGATTGCTGCGATCTGGAGGACAAATTACACACACTTGCGCCTGAGCG
CCAAGCACAGGGTTGTTGGTCCTCATATTCACGAGGTCGCTGAGAGCACGGTGGGCTAATGTTGCCATGG
GTAGCATATACTACCCAAATATCTGGATAGCATATGCTATCCTAATCTATATCTGGGTAGCATAGGCTAT
CCTAATCTATATCTGGGTAGCATATGCTATCCTAATCTATATCTGGGTAGTATATGCTATCCTAATTTAT
ATCTGGGTAGCATAGGCTATCCTAATCTATATCTGGGTAGCATATGCTATCCTAATCTATATCTGGGTAG
TATATGCTATCCTAATCTGTATCCGGGTAGCATATGCTATCCTAATAGAGATTAGGGTAGTATATGCTAT
CCTAATTTATATCTGGGTAGCATATACTACCCAAATATCTGGATAGCATATGCTATCCTAATCTATATCT
GGGTAGCATATGCTATCCTAATCTATATCTGGGTAGCATAGGCTATCCTAATCTATATCTGGGTAGCATA
TGCTATCCTAATCTATATCTGGGTAGTATATGCTATCCTAATTTATATCTGGGTAGCATAGGCTATCCTA
ATCTATATCTGGGTAGCATATGCTATCCTAATCTATATCTGGGTAGTATATGCTATCCTAATCTGTATCC
GGGTAGCATATGCTATCCTCATGATAAGCTGTCAAACATGAGAATTTTCTTGAAGACGAAAGGGCCTCGT
GATACGCCTATTTTTATAGGTTAATGTCATGATAATAATGGTTTCTTAGACGTCAGGTGGCACTTTTCGG
GGAAATGTGCGCGGAACCCCTATTTGTTTATTTTTCTAAATACATTCAAATATGTATCCGCTCATGAGAC
AATAACCCTGATAAATGCTTCAATAATATTGAAAAAGGAAGAGTATGAGTATTCAACATTTCCGTGTCGC
CCTTATTCCCTTTTTTGCGGCATTTTGCCTTCCTGTTTTTGCTCACCCAGAAACGCTGGTGAAAGTAAAA
GATGCTGAAGATCAGTTGGGTGCACGAGTGGGTTACATCGAACTGGATCTCAACAGCGGTAAGATCCTTG
AGAGTTTTCGCCCCGAAGAACGTTTTCCAATGATGAGCACTTTTAAAGTTCTGCTATGTGGCGCGGTATT
ATCCCGTGTTGACGCCGGGCAAGAGCAACTCGGTCGCCGCATACACTATTCTCAGAATGACTTGGTTGAG
TACTCACCAGTCACAGAAAAGCATCTTACGGATGGCATGACAGTAAGAGAATTATGCAGTGCTGCCATAA
CCATGAGTGATAACACTGCGGCCAACTTACTTCTGACAACGATCGGAGGACCGAAGGAGCTAACCGCTTT
TTTGCACAACATGGGGGATCATGTAACTCGCCTTGATCGTTGGGAACCGGAGCTGAATGAAGCCATACCA
AACGACGAGCGTGACACCACGATGCCTGCAGCAATGGCAACAACGTTGCGCAAACTATTAACTGGCGAAC
TACTTACTCTAGCTTCCCGGCAACAATTAATAGACTGGATGGAGGCGGATAAAGTTGCAGGACCACTTCT
GCGCTCGGCCCTTCCGGCTGGCTGGTTTATTGCTGATAAATCTGGAGCCGGTGAGCGTGGGTCTCGCGGT
ATCATTGCAGCACTGGGGCCAGATGGTAAGCCCTCCCGTATCGTAGTTATCTACACGACGGGGAGTCAGG
CAACTATGGATGAACGAAATAGACAGATCGCTGAGATAGGTGCCTCACTGATTAAGCATTGGTAACTGTC
AGACCAAGTTTACTCATATATACTTTAGATTGATTTAAAACTTCATTTTTAATTTAAAAGGATCTAGGTG
AAGATCCTTTTTGATAATCTCATGACCAAAATCCCTTAACGTGAGTTTTCGTTCCACTGAGCGTCAGACC
CCGTAGAAAAGATCAAAGGATCTTCTTGAGATCCTTTTTTTCTGCGCGTAATCTGCTGCTTGCAAACAAA
AAAACCACCGCTACCAGCGGTGGTTTGTTTGCCGGATCAAGAGCTACCAACTCTTTTTCCGAAGGTAACT
GGCTTCAGCAGAGCGCAGATACCAAATACTGTTCTTCTAGTGTAGCCGTAGTTAGGCCACCACTTCAAGA
ACTCTGTAGCACCGCCTACATACCTCGCTCTGCTAATCCTGTTACCAGTGGCTGCTGCCAGTGGCGATAA
GTCGTGTCTTACCGGGTTGGACTCAAGACGATAGTTACCGGATAAGGCGCAGCGGTCGGGCTGAACGGGG
GGTTCGTGCACACAGCCCAGCTTGGAGCGAACGACCTACACCGAACTGAGATACCTACAGCGTGAGCTAT
GAGAAAGCGCCACGCTTCCCGAAGGGAGAAAGGCGGACAGGTATCCGGTAAGCGGCAGGGTCGGAACAGG
AGAGCGCACGAGGGAGCTTCCAGGGGGAAACGCCTGGTATCTTTATAGTCCTGTCGGGTTTCGCCACCTC
TGACTTGAGCGTCGATTTTTGTGATGCTCGTCAGGGGGGCGGAGCCTATGGAAAAACGCCAGCAACGCGG
CCTTTTTACGGTTCCTGGCCTTTTGCTGGCCTTTTGCTCACATGTTCTTTCCTGCGTTATCCCCTGATTC
TGTGGATAACCGTATTACCGCCTTTGAGTGAGCTGATACCGCTCGCCGCAGCCGAACGACCGAGCGCAGC
GAGTCAGTGAGCGAGGAAGCGGAAGAGCGCCCAATACGCAAACCGCCTCTCCCCGCGCGTTGGCCGATTC
ATTAATGCAGCTGGCACGACAGGTTTCCCGACTGGAAAGCGGGCAGTGAGCGCAACGCAATTAATGTGAG
TTAGCTCACTCATTAGGCACCCCAGGCTTTACACTTTATGCTTCCGGCTCGTATGTTGTGTGGAATTGTG
AGCGGATAACAATTTCACACAGGAAACAGCTATGACCATGATTACGCCAAGCTCTAGCTAGAGGTCGACC
AATTCTCATGTTTGACAGCTTATCATCGCAGATCCGGGCAACGTTGTTGCCATTGCTGCAGGCGCAGAAC
TGGTAGGTATGGAAGATCTATACATTGAATCAATATTGGCAATTAGCCATATTAGTCATTGGTTATATAG
CATAAATCAATATTGGCTATTGGCCATTGCATACGTTGTATCTATATCATAATATGTACATTTATATTGG
CTCATGTCCAATATGACCGCCATGTTGACATTGATTATTGACTAGTTATTAATAGTAATCAATTACGGGG
TCATTAGTTCATAGCCCATATATGGAGTTCCGCGTTACATAACTTACGGTAAATGGCCCGCCTGGCTGAC
CGCCCAACGACCCCCGCCCATTGACGTCAATAATGACGTATGTTCCCATAGTAACGCCAATAGGGACTTT
CCATTGACGTCAATGGGTGGAGTATTTACGGTAAACTGCCCACTTGGCAGTACATCAAGTGTATCATATG
CCAAGTCCGCCCCCTATTGACGTCAATGACGGTAAATGGCCCGCCTGGCATTATGCCCAGTACATGACCT
TACGGGACTTTCCTACTTGGCAGTACATCTACGTATTAGTCATCGCTATTACCATGGTGATGCGGTTTTG
GCAGTACACCAATGGGCGTGGATAGCGGTTTGACTCACGGGGATTTCCAAGTCTCCACCCCATTGACGTC
AATGGGAGTTTGTTTTGGCACCAAAATCAACGGGACTTTCCAAAATGTCGTAATAACCCCGCCCCGTTGA
CGCAAATGGGCGGTAGGCGTGTACGGTGGGAGGTCTATATAAGCAGAGCTCGTTTAGTGAACCGTCAGAT
CCTCACTCTCTTCCGCATCGCTGTCTGCGAGGGCCAGCTGTTGGGCTCGCGGTTGAGGACAAACTCTTCG
CGGTCTTTCCAGTACTCTTGGATCGGAAACCCGTCGGCCTCCGAACGGTACTCCGCCACCGAGGGACCTG
AGCGAGTCCGCATCGACCGGATCGGAAAACCTCTCGAGAAAGGCGTCTAACCAGTCACAGTCGCAAGGTA
GGCTGAGCACCGTGGCGGGCGGCAGCGGGTGGCGGTCGGGGTTGTTTCTGGCGGAGGTGCTGCTGATGAT
GTAATTAAAGTAGGCGGTCTTGAGACGGCGGATGGTCGAGGTGAGGTGTGGCAGGCTTGAGATCCAGCTG
TTGGGGTGAGTACTCCCTCTCAAAAGCGGGCATTACTTCTGCGCTAAGATTGTCAGTTTCCAAAAACGAG
GAGGATTTGATATTCACCTGGCCCGATCTGGCCATACACTTGAGTGACAATGACATCCACTTTGCCTTTC
TCTCCACAGGTGTCCACTCCCAGGTCCAAGTTTAAACTCGGCCGCCACCATGGTGCTGTTTCTGCTGCTG
CTCCTGGTGCTGCTCCTCCTGCTGGAAGATGCTGGCGCCCAGCAGGGCGACGGATGTGGCCACACAGTGC
TGGGCCCTGAGAGCGGCACCCTGACCAGCATCAACTACCCCCAGACCTACCCCAACAGCACCGTGTGCGA
GTGGGAGATCAGAGTGAAGATGGGCGAGAGAGTGCGGATCAAGTTCGGCGACTTCGACATCGAGGACAGC
GACAGCTGCCACTTCAACTACCTGAGAATCTACAACGGCATCGGCGTGAGCAGAACCGAGATCGGCAAGT
ACTGCGGCCTGGGCCTGCAGATGAACCACAGCATCGAGAGCAAGGGCAACGAGATCACCCTGCTGTTCAT
GAGCGGCATCCACGTGTCCGGCAGAGGCTTCCTGGCCAGCTACAGCGTGATCGACAAGCAGGACCTGATC
ACCTGTCTGGACACCGCCAGCAACTTTCTGGAACCCGAGTTCTCCAAGTACTGCCCTGCCGGCTGCCTGC
TGCCCTTTGCCGAGATCAGCGGCACCATCCCCCACGGCTACAGAGACAGCAGCCCCCTGTGTATGGCCGG
CGTGCATGCCGGCGTGGTGTCTAATACCCTGGGCGGCCAGATCAGCGTGGTCATCAGCAAGGGCATCCCT
TACTACGAGAGCAGCCTGGCCAACAACGTGACCAGCGTCGTGGGCCACCTGAGCACCAGCCTGTTCACCT
TCAAGACCAGCGGCTGCTACGGCACCCTGGGCATGGAAAGCGGCGTGATCGCCGACCCTCAGATCACAGC
CAGCAGCGTGCTGGAATGGACCGACCACACCGGCCAGGAAAACAGCTGGAAGCCCAAGAAGGCCCGGCTG
AAGAAGCCTGGACCCCCTTGGGCCGCCTTCGCCACCGATGAGTACCAGTGGCTGCAGATCGACCTGAACA
AAGAGAAGAAGATCACCGGCATCATCACCACCGGCAGCACCATGGTGGAGCACAACTACTACGTGTCCGC
CTACCGGATCCTGTACAGCGACGACGGCCAGAAATGGACCGTGTACCGGGAGCCTGGCGTGGAGCAGGAC
AAGATCTTCCAGGGCAACAAGGACTACCACCAGGACGTGCGGAACAACTTCCTGCCCCCCATCATTGCCC
GGTTCATCCGCGTGAACCCCACCCAGTGGCAGCAGAAAATCGCCATGAAGATGGAACTGCTGGGCTGCCA
GTTCATCCCCAAGGGCAGACCTCCCAAGCTGACCCAGCCCCCTCCCCCCAGAAACAGCAACGACCTGAAG
AACACCACCGCCCCTCCCAAGATCGCCAAAGGCAGAGCCCCTAAGTTCACCCAGCCCCTGCAGCCCAGAA
GCTCCAACGAGTTCCCCGCCCAGACCGAGCAGACAACCGCCAGCCCCGACATCAGAAACACCACCGTGAC
CCCCGGCGCGCC
Features (pLannotate 1.2.2; 18 found; start..end, strand, type, name):
    713..768     +  polyA_signal   β-globin poly(A) signal: rabbit β-globin polyadenylation signal (Gil and Proudfoot, 1987)
   1282..2963    -  rep_origin     oriP (fragment): Epstein-Barr virus oriP replication origin (Yates et al., 2000)
   3090..3194    +  promoter       AmpR promoter: bla
   3195..4055    +  CDS            AmpR: β-lactamase; bla; confers resistance to ampicillin, carbenicillin, and related antibiotics
   4226..4814    +  rep_origin     ori: high-copy-number ColE1/pMB1/pBR322/pUC origin of replication
   4997..5089    +  CDS            lacI (fragment): lac repressor; lacI; The lac repressor binds to the lac operator to inhibit transcription in E. coli. This inhibition can be relieved by adding lactose or isopropyl-β-D-thiogalactopyranoside (IPTG).
   5102..5123    +  protein_bind   CAP binding site: CAP binding activates transcription in the presence of cAMP. E. coli catabolite activator protein
   5138..5168    +  promoter       lac promoter: promoter for the E. coli lac operon
   5176..5192    +  protein_bind   lac operator: The lac repressor binds to the lac operator to inhibit transcription in E. coli. This inhibition can be relieved by adding lactose or isopropyl-β-D-thiogalactopyranoside (IPTG). lac repressor encoded by lacI
   5262..5278    +  promoter       tet promoter (fragment): E. coli promoter for tetracycline efflux protein gene
   5288..5313    -  CDS            bla(M) (fragment): β-lactamase lacking the signal sequence; bla(M); allows cytosolic expression of β-lactamase
   5487..5866    +  enhancer       CMV enhancer: human cytomegalovirus immediate early enhancer
   5868..6067    +  promoter       CMV promoter: human cytomegalovirus (CMV) immediate early promoter
   6135..6173    +  misc_feature   Ad SA (fragment): adenovirus major late transcript splice acceptor (Friedrich and Soriano, 1991)
   6206..6415    -  CDS            PTP (fragment): TERM_ADE02 - Experimental evidence at protein level: Swiss-Prot protein existence level 1. Protein covalently bound to the viral DNA that acts as a primer for viral genomic replication by DNA strand displacement. Assembles on the viral origin of replication in an initiation complex with viral polymerase, DBP, host NFIA and host POU2F1/OCT1. During initiation, the polymerase covalently couples the first dCTP with Ser- 580 of pTP. The terminal protein stimulates the template activity over 20 fold compared to protein-free templates. Neo-synthesized viral genomes are linked to two preterminal prot
   6446..6535    +  intron         chimeric intron (fragment): chimera between introns from adenovirus and immunoglobulin heavy chain genes
   6567..8054    +  CDS            DCBLD2 (fragment): DCBD2_HUMAN - Also known as CLCP1, ESDN. Experimental evidence at protein level: Swiss-Prot protein existence level 1. From Homo sapiens (Human).
   8055..553     +  CDS            Cd4 (fragment) (across the origin): CD4_RAT - Experimental evidence at protein level: Swiss-Prot protein existence level 1. Integral membrane glycoprotein that plays an essential role in the immune response and serves multiple functions in responses against both external and internal offenses. In T-cells, functions primarily as a coreceptor for MHC class II molecule:peptide complex. The antigens presented by class II peptides are derived from extracellular proteins while class I peptides are derived from cytosolic proteins. Interacts simultaneously with the T-cell receptor (TCR) and the MHC class II presented by antigen presenti
