[The description below was written by a language model from this plasmid's Addgene catalogue record and pLannotate feature annotations shown in this document.]
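Description:
DCBL-bio-His is a mammalian expression plasmid built on the pTT3 backbone for producing the soluble extracellular region of human DCBLD2 (Discoidin, CUB and LCCL domain-containing protein 2, also known as CLCP1 or ESDN) as a tagged recombinant protein. The chemically synthesised ectodomain insert sits between retained NotI and AscI sites and is transcribed from the human CMV immediate-early enhancer and promoter. Downstream of the promoter the annotation picks up adenovirus-derived leader, splice acceptor and chimeric intron fragments; the short reverse-strand hit to adenoviral preterminal protein probably reflects this adenoviral leader sequence rather than a functional coding region. A rabbit β-globin polyadenylation signal terminates the transcript.

The DCBLD2 coding sequence runs directly into a backbone-encoded C-terminal cassette comprising rat CD4 domains 3 and 4, an enzymatic biotinylation sequence, a linker and a His tag. The feature table annotates the Cd4 fragment, which spans the plasmid numbering origin, but does not separately annotate the biotinylation sequence or His tag. Such a cassette typically provides a common antibody-recognisable tag, allows capture of the biotinylated protein on streptavidin surfaces, and permits metal-affinity purification. This fits the associated work, in which a human platelet receptor protein microarray was used to identify receptor-ligand interactions.

An Epstein-Barr virus oriP fragment is present, which supports episomal maintenance in cells expressing EBNA1 and so favours high-yield transient expression. In E. coli the plasmid is maintained at high copy through a ColE1/pUC-type origin with ampicillin selection via β-lactamase. Residual lac promoter/operator, lacI, tet promoter and bla fragments are cloning-vector remnants with no stated role.
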