Addgene plasmid #51867: DCBL-bio-His
Purpose: Expresses full-length Discoidin, CUB and LCCL domain-containing protein 2 ectodomain in mammalian cells. C-terminal rat Cd4d3+4 tag, biotinylation sequence and His tag.
Depositing lab: Gavin Wright. Depositing organization: Wellcome Sanger Institute. Publication: A human platelet receptor protein microarray identifies FcepsilonR1alpha as an activating PEAR1 ligand. Sun Y, Vandenbriele C, Kauskot A, Verhamme P, Hoylaerts MF, Wright GJ. Mol Cell Proteomics. 2015 Feb 23. pii: mcp.M114.046946. 10.1074/mcp.M114.046946 PubMed 25713122.
Backbone
  Vector backbone: pTT3
  Backbone manufacturer: Yves Durocher, NRC
  Backbone size w/o insert (bp): 6618
  Total vector size (bp): 8062
  Modifications to backbone: Rat CD4 d3+4, enzymatic biotinylation sequence, linker and His tag (CD4d3+4-BioLHis).
  Vector type: Mammalian Expression
Growth in bacteria
  Bacterial resistance: Ampicillin, 100 μg/mL
  Growth temperature: 37°C
  Growth strain: Top10
  Copy number: High Copy
Gene/Insert
  Gene/Insert name: DCBL (alt name: Discoidin, CUB and LCCL domain-containing protein 2)
  Species: H. sapiens (human)
  Insert size (bp): 1444
  Entrez Gene: DCBLD2 (a.k.a. CLCP1, ESDN)
  Promoter: CMV
  Tag / fusion protein: rat CD4 d3+4 (C terminal on backbone); enzymatic biotinylation sequence (C terminal on backbone); His tag (C terminal on backbone)
  Cloning method: Restriction Enzyme; 5′ cloning site NotI (not destroyed); 3′ cloning site AscI (not destroyed)
  Sequencing primers: 5′ CMV-fwd
Resource information
  A portion of this plasmid was derived from a plasmid made by: Insert was chemically synthesised.
Terms and licenses: Academic/Nonprofit Terms; Industry Terms: Not Available to Industry
Depositor comments: Article ref 59
How to cite: DCBL-bio-His was a gift from Gavin Wright (Addgene plasmid # 51867 ; http://n2t.net/addgene:51867 ; RRID:Addgene_51867)
