>Addgene plasmid #51867 | DCBL-bio-His | addgene partial sequence | sequence record 94576 | pMT2-F 5'-TTGCCTTTCTCTCCACAGGT-3'
CTGCGGCCGCCACCATGGTGCTGTTTCTGCTGCTGCTCCTGGTGCTGCTCCTCCTGCTGGAAGATGCTGG
CGCCCAGCAGGGCGACGGATGTGGCCACACAGTGCTGGGCCCTGAGAGCGGCACCCTGACCAGCATCAAC
TACCCCCAGACCTACCCCAACAGCACCGTGTGCGAGTGGGAGATCAGAGTGAAGATGGGCGAGAGAGTGC
GGATCAAGTTCGGCGACTTCGACATCGAGGACAGCGACAGCTGCCACTTCAACTACCTGAGAATCTACAA
CGGCATCGGCGTGAGCAGAACCGAGATCGGCAAGTACTGCGGCCTGGGCCTGCAGATGAACCACAGCATC
GAGAGCAAGGGCAACGAGATCACCCTGCTGTTCATGAGCGGCATCCACGTGTCCGGCAGAGGCTTCCTGG
CCAGCTACAGCGTGATCGACAAGCAGGACCTGATCACCTGTCTGGACACCGCCAGCAACTTTCTGGAACC
CGAGTTCTCCAAGTACTGCCCTGCCGGCTGCCTGCTGCCCTTTGCCGAGATCAGCGGCACCATCCCCCAC
GGCTACAGAGACAGCAGCCCCCTGTGTATGGCCGGCGTGCATGCCGGCGTGGTGTCTAATACCCTGGGCG
GCCAGATCAGCGTGGTCATCAGCAAGGGCATCCCTTACTACGAGAGCAGCCTGGCCAACAACGTGACCAG
CGTCGTGGGCCACCTGAGCACCAGCCTGTTCACCTTCAAGACCAGCGGCTGCTACGGCACCCTGGGCATG
GAAAGCGGCGTGATCGCCGACCCTCAGATCACAGCCAGCAGCGTGCTGGAATGGACCGACCACACCGGCC
AGG
