>Addgene plasmid #51867 | DCBL-bio-His | addgene partial sequence | sequence record 94793 | rb_glob_PA_term-R 5'-CCCATATGTCCTTCCGAGTG-3'
ATAAATTTCCTTTATTAGCCAGAGGTCGAGGTCGGGGGATCCTTAATTAATCACGTGTCTAGACTCAATG
GTGGTGATGGTGGTGGGGGCCCAGAGGGGCCAGAGGAGGCAGGTTCCTGTCCCTGTGGTTCCACAGCATC
TTCTGGGCGTCCAGGATGTGGTGCAGGCTGCCGGAATTCAACCCTTTGGATAAAACCTGGATCTTGGAGT
CCATCTTGACCTCTTCACCTTCACTCAGTAGACATTGCCACACCCCTGCTTCAGGGGCCTGCACTTGAAT
CACTTTCTCCTGCCTGGAGACCCTGGCCTCCTGATTCTCCTGCTTCAAGATCAGTCTCATCTTGGGTGAG
GTGGGTCCCATCACCTCACAGGTCAAAGTGTTGCTGTCGGGCTGAGTCACTTTCATCACCACCAGGTTCA
CTTCCTGATACAGTATCCCTCTGTCCAGAGTCAGGGTCAGGTTGCCAGAACCAGCAAACTGAAGGGAGAC
CTGGGGTATCTGAAGGGTGAGTGGGAGCGTTTCGGACAGCTGGAACTTGGGGTTGCTAGTAGACTTCTGC
ACAGACACCTTTTGGTTCTTTAGGGAGAAGGTGATCCAGGACTGGGAAGAAGGAGCCTTCTCTGCCTTCC
ATCTCAACTCTCCCTGCAGGCTTTCCTCTCCAAGGTTGAGTGGGAAGGAGAACTCCGCTGACTCCCCCTC
ACTCTTATAGGCCGTGATGGAGGTCGACGGCGCGCCGGGGGTCACGGTGGTGTTTCTGATGTCGGGGCTG
GCGGTTGTCTGCTC
